Addgene plasmid #111929: CeNL(Ca2+)_110μ-pcDNA3
Purpose: Cyan color bright luminescent calcium indicator with low affinity
Depositing lab: Takeharu Nagai. Depositing organization: The University of Osaka. Publication: Bioluminescent Low-Affinity Ca(2+) Indicator for ER with Multicolor Calcium Imaging in Single Living Cells. Hossain MN, Suzuki K, Iwano M, Matsuda T, Nagai T. ACS Chem Biol. 2018 Mar 9. doi: 10.1021/acschembio.7b01014. PubMed 29494125.
Backbone
  Vector backbone: pcDNA3
  Backbone manufacturer: Invitrogen
  Backbone size w/o insert (bp): 5400
  Total vector size (bp): 7179
  Vector type: Mammalian Expression
  Selectable markers: Neomycin (select with G418)
Growth in bacteria
  Bacterial resistance: Ampicillin, 100 μg/mL
  Growth temperature: 37°C
  Growth strain: DH5alpha
  Copy number: High Copy
Gene/Insert
  Gene/Insert name: CeNL(Ca2+)_110μ
  Species: Synthetic
  Insert size (bp): 1779
  Mutation: E31D, F92W, E104D. D133E at CaM
  GenBank ID: LC334053
  Promoter: CMV
  Cloning method: Restriction Enzyme; 5′ cloning site BamHI (not destroyed); 3′ cloning site EcoRI (not destroyed)
  Sequencing primers: 5′ TTGGATCCGATGGTGAGCAAGGGCGAGGAG; 3′ ATGCTCGAGTTACGCCAGAATGCGTTCGCACAG
Terms and licenses: Academic/Nonprofit Terms; Industry Terms: Not Available to Industry
How to cite: CeNL(Ca2+)_110μ-pcDNA3 was a gift from Takeharu Nagai (Addgene plasmid # 111929 ; http://n2t.net/addgene:111929 ; RRID:Addgene_111929)
