[The description below was written by a language model from this plasmid's Addgene catalogue record and pLannotate feature annotations shown in this document.]
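Description:
CeNL(Ca2+)_110μ-pcDNA3 is a mammalian expression plasmid built on the pcDNA3 backbone that encodes a cyan bioluminescent calcium indicator with low Ca2+ affinity. It is propagated in E. coli through a high-copy ColE1/pUC-type origin with ampicillin selection from the β-lactamase gene. An SV40 promoter-driven neomycin phosphotransferase cassette with an SV40 poly(A) signal permits G418 selection of transfected mammalian cells. The backbone also carries an f1 origin, and T7 and SP6 promoters flank the cloning region. The catalogue lists a total size of 7,179 bp, while the sequenced record is about 7,200 nt.

The synthetic insert of roughly 1.8 kb is recorded as cloned between BamHI and EcoRI. It is transcribed from the CMV immediate-early enhancer/promoter and terminated by the bovine growth hormone polyadenylation signal. The feature table shows a single continuous fusion: the cyan fluorescent protein mTurquoise2, then an N-terminal fragment of NanoLuc luciferase, a calmodulin domain, a short myosin light chain kinase-derived fragment (presumably the calmodulin-binding peptide), and the remaining C-terminal part of NanoLuc. This layout is a split-luciferase sensor. Calcium-dependent binding of calmodulin to its target peptide would be expected to alter reconstitution of NanoLuc and so modulate light output, with energy transfer to the fused mTurquoise2 giving bright cyan emission. The calmodulin carries the substitutions E31D, F92W, E104D and D133E. These are recorded alongside the indicator's low-affinity designation, and the "110μ" in the name likely refers to that affinity.

According to the associated publication title, the indicator is intended for bioluminescent imaging of compartments with high calcium such as the endoplasmic reticulum, and for multicolor calcium imaging in single living cells. No organelle-targeting signal is annotated in the feature table.
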