Features (pLannotate 1.2.2; 25 found; start..end, strand, type, name):
     92..471     +  enhancer       CMV enhancer: human cytomegalovirus immediate early enhancer
    472..675     +  promoter       CMV promoter: human cytomegalovirus (CMV) immediate early promoter
    671..704     +  LTR            5' LTR (truncated) (fragment): truncated 5' long terminal repeat (LTR) from HIV-1
    720..738     +  promoter       T7 promoter: promoter for bacteriophage T7 RNA polymerase
    771..1487    +  CDS            mTurquoise2: mTurquoise2 is a basic (constitutively fluorescent) cyan fluorescent protein published in 2012, derived from Aequorea victoria. It is reported to be a rapidly-maturing monomer with very low acid sensitivity.
   1494..1689    +  CDS            Nluc (fragment): NanoLuc® luciferase human codon-optimized
   1695..2141    +  CDS            CALM_PYUSP: Experimental evidence at protein level: Swiss-Prot protein existence level 1. Calmodulin mediates the control of a large number of enzymes, ion channels and other proteins by Ca(2+). Among the enzymes to be stimulated by the calmodulin-Ca(2+) complex are a number of protein kinases and phosphatases. From Pyuridae sp. (Sea squirt).
   2148..2225    +  CDS            MYLK2 (fragment): MYLK2_HUMAN - Experimental evidence at protein level: Swiss-Prot protein existence level 1. Implicated in the level of global muscle contraction and cardiac function. Phosphorylates a specific serine in the N-terminus of a myosin light chain. From Homo sapiens (Human).
   2232..2549    +  CDS            Nluc (fragment): NanoLuc® luciferase human codon-optimized
   2610..2628    -  promoter       SP6 promoter: promoter for bacteriophage SP6 RNA polymerase
   2654..2878    +  polyA_signal   bGH poly(A) signal: bovine growth hormone polyadenylation signal
   2882..2903    +  promoter       SV40 promoter (fragment): SV40 enhancer and early promoter
   2924..3352    +  rep_origin     f1 ori (sequence partly withheld): f1 bacteriophage origin of replication; arrow indicates direction of (+) strand synthesis
   3366..3695    +  promoter       SV40 promoter: SV40 enhancer and early promoter
   3762..4553    +  CDS            neo: KKA2_KLEPN - Also known as kan, nptII. Experimental evidence at protein level: Swiss-Prot protein existence level 1. Resistance to kanamycin, neomycin, paromomycin, ribostamycin, butirosin and gentamicin B. From Klebsiella pneumoniae.
   4577..4735    +  CDS            ble (fragment): BLE_KLEPN - Experimental evidence at protein level: Swiss-Prot protein existence level 1. Binding protein with a strong affinity to the bleomycin family of antibiotics. Binds to CL990; an antimitotic-antibiotic compound. From Klebsiella pneumoniae.
   4730..4851    +  polyA_signal   SV40 poly(A) signal: SV40 polyadenylation signal
   4924..4940    -  protein_bind   lac operator: The lac repressor binds to the lac operator to inhibit transcription in E. coli. This inhibition can be relieved by adding lactose or isopropyl-β-D-thiogalactopyranoside (IPTG). lac repressor encoded by lacI
   4948..4978    -  promoter       lac promoter: promoter for the E. coli lac operon
   4993..5014    -  protein_bind   CAP binding site: CAP binding activates transcription in the presence of cAMP. E. coli catabolite activator protein
   5027..5119    -  CDS            lacI (fragment): lac repressor; lacI; The lac repressor binds to the lac operator to inhibit transcription in E. coli. This inhibition can be relieved by adding lactose or isopropyl-β-D-thiogalactopyranoside (IPTG).
   5302..5890    -  rep_origin     ori: high-copy-number ColE1/pMB1/pBR322/pUC origin of replication
   6061..6921    -  CDS            AmpR: β-lactamase; bla; confers resistance to ampicillin, carbenicillin, and related antibiotics
   6922..7026    -  promoter       AmpR promoter: bla
   7085..7137    -  misc_feature   bom (fragment): basis of mobility region from pBR322
>Addgene plasmid #111929 | CeNL(Ca2+)_110μ-pcDNA3 | addgene full sequence | sequence record 214295 | Addgene NGS Result
AGGCAAGGCTTGACCGACAATTGCATGAAGAATCTGCTTAGGGTTAGGCGTTTTGCGCTGCTTCGCGATG
TACGGGCCAGATATACGCGTTGACATTGATTATTGACTAGTTATTAATAGTAATCAATTACGGGGTCATT
AGTTCATAGCCCATATATGGAGTTCCGCGTTACATAACTTACGGTAAATGGCCCGCCTGGCTGACCGCCC
AACGACCCCCGCCCATTGACGTCAATAATGACGTATGTTCCCATAGTAACGCCAATAGGGACTTTCCATT
GACGTCAATGGGTGGAGTATTTACGGTAAACTGCCCACTTGGCAGTACATCAAGTGTATCATATGCCAAG
TACGCCCCCTATTGACGTCAATGACGGTAAATGGCCCGCCTGGCATTATGCCCAGTACATGACCTTATGG
GACTTTCCTACTTGGCAGTACATCTACGTATTAGTCATCGCTATTACCATGGTGATGCGGTTTTGGCAGT
ACATCAATGGGCGTGGATAGCGGTTTGACTCACGGGGATTTCCAAGTCTCCACCCCATTGACGTCAATGG
GAGTTTGTTTTGGCACCAAAATCAACGGGACTTTCCAAAATGTCGTAACAACTCCGCCCCATTGACGCAA
ATGGGCGGTAGGCGTGTACGGTGGGAGGTCTATATAAGCAGAGCTCTCTGGCTAACTAGAGAACCCACTG
CTTACTGGCTTATCGAAATTAATACGACTCACTATAGGGAGACCCAAGCTTGGTACCGAGCTCGGATCCG
ATGGTGAGCAAGGGCGAGGAGCTGTTCACCGGGGTGGTGCCCATCCTGGTCGAGCTGGACGGCGACGTAA
ACGGCCACAAGTTCAGCGTGTCCGGCGAGGGCGAGGGCGATGCCACCTACGGCAAGCTGACCCTGAAGTT
CATCTGCACCACCGGCAAGCTGCCCGTGCCCTGGCCCACCCTCGTGACCACCCTGTCCTGGGGCGTGCAG
TGCTTCGCCCGCTACCCCGACCACATGAAGCAGCACGACTTCTTCAAGTCCGCCATGCCCGAAGGCTACG
TCCAGGAGCGCACCATCTTCTTCAAGGACGACGGCAACTACAAGACCCGCGCCGAGGTGAAGTTCGAGGG
CGACACCCTGGTGAACCGCATCGAGCTGAAGGGCATCGACTTCAAGGAGGACGGCAACATCCTGGGGCAC
AAGCTGGAGTACAACTACTTTAGCGACAACGTCTATATCACCGCCGACAAGCAGAAGAACGGCATCAAGG
CCAACTTCAAGATCCGCCACAACATCGAGGACGGCGGCGTGCAGCTCGCCGACCACTACCAGCAGAACAC
CCCCATCGGCGACGGCCCCGTGCTGCTGCCCGACAACCACTACCTGAGCACCCAGTCCAAGCTGAGCAAA
GACCCCAACGAGAAGCGCGATCACATGGTCCTGCTGGAGTTCGTGACCGCCGCCGGGATCACTCTCGGCA
TGGACGAGCTGTACAAGGGTACCGTCTTCACACTCGAAGATTTCGTTGGGGACTGGCGACAGACAGCCGG
CTACAACCTGGACCAAGTCCTTGAACAGGGAGGTGTGTCCAGTTTGTTTCAGAATCTCGGGGTGTCCGTA
ACTCCGATCCAAAGGATTGTCCTGAGCGGTGAAAATGGGCTGAAGATCGACATCCATGTCATCATCCCGT
ATGAAGGTCCATGGATGCATGACCAACTGACAGAAGAGCAGATTGCAGAGTTCAAAGAAGCCTTCTCATT
ATTCGACAAGGATGGGGACGGCACCATCACCACAAAGGATCTTGGCACCGTTATGAGGTCGCTTGGACAA
AACCCAACGGAAGCAGAATTGCAGGATATGATCAATGAAGTCGATGCTGATGGCAATGGAACGATTTACT
TTCCTGAATTTCTTACTATGATGGCTAGAAAAATGAAGGACACAGACAGCGAAGAGGAAATCCGAGAAGC
ATTCCGTGTTTGGGACAAGGATGGGAACGGCTACATCAGCGCTGCTGATTTACGTCACGTCATGACAAAC
CTCGGGGAGAAGTTAACAGATGAAGAAGTTGATGAAATGATAAGGGAAGCAGATATCGATGGTGAAGGCC
AAGTAAACTATGAAGAGTTTGTACAAATGATGACAGCAAAGGGGGGGAAGAGGCGCTGGAAGAAAAACTT
CATTGCCGTCAGCGCTGCCAACCGGTTCAAGAAGATCTCCAGCTCCGGGGCACTGGAGCTCCTGAGCGGC
GACCAAATGGGCCAGATCGAAAAAATTTTTAAGGTGGTGTACCCTGTGGATGATCATCACTTTAAGGTGA
TCCTGCACTATGGCACACTGGTAATCGACGGGGTTACGCCGAACATGATCGACTATTTCGGACGGCCGTA
TGAAGGCATCGCCGTGTTCGACGGCAAAAAGATCACTGTAACAGGGACCCTGTGGAACGGCAACAAAATT
ATCGACGAGCGCCTGATCAACCCCGACGGCTCCCTGCTGTTCCGAGTAACCATCAACGGAGTGACCGGCT
GGCGGCTGTGCGAACGCATTCTGGCGTAAGAATTCTGCAGATATCCATCACACTGGCGGCCGCTCGAGCA
TGCATCTAGAGGGCCCTATTCTATAGTGTCACCTAAATGCTAGAGCTCGCTGATCAGCCTCGACTGTGCC
TTCTAGTTGCCAGCCATCTGTTGTTTGCCCCTCCCCCGTGCCTTCCTTGACCCTGGAAGGTGCCACTCCC
ACTGTCCTTTCCTAATAAAATGAGGAAATTGCATCGCATTGTCTGAGTAGGTGTCATTCTATTCTGGGGG
GTGGGGTGGGGCAGGACAGCAAGGGGGAGGATTGGGAAGACAATAGCAGGCATGCTGGGGATGCGGTGGG
CTCTATGGCTTCTGAGGCGGAAAGAACCAGCTGGGGCTCTAGGGGGTATCCCC
[124 nt withheld, positions 2924-3047]
C
[91 nt withheld, positions 3049-3139]
A
[49 nt withheld, positions 3141-3189]
CCTTTGACGTTGGAGTCCACGTTCTTT
[37 nt withheld, positions 3217-3253]
ACCCTATCTCGGTCTATTCTTTTGATTTATAAGGGATTTTGCCGATTTCGGCCTATTGGTTAAAAAATGA
GCTGATTTAACAAAAATTTAACGCGAATTAATTCTGTGGAATGTGTGTCAGTTAGGGTGTGGAAAGTCCC
CAGGCTCCCCAGCAGGCAGAAGTATGCAAAGCATGCATCTCAATTAGTCAGCAACCAGGTGTGGAAAGTC
CCCAGGCTCCCCAGCAGGCAGAAGTATGCAAAGCATGCATCTCAATTAGTCAGCAACCATAGTCCCGCCC
CTAACTCCGCCCATCCCGCCCCTAACTCCGCCCAGTTCCGCCCATTCTCCGCCCCATGGCTGACTAATTT
TTTTTATTTATGCAGAGGCCGAGGCCGCCTCTGCCTCTGAGCTATTCCAGAAGTAGTGAGGAGGCTTTTT
TGGAGGCCTAGGCTTTTGCAAAAAGCTCCCGGGAGCTTGTATATCCATTTTCGGATCTGATCAAGAGACA
GGATGAGGATCGTTTCGCATGATTGAACAAGATGGATTGCACGCAGGTTCTCCGGCCGCTTGGGTGGAGA
GGCTATTCGGCTATGACTGGGCACAACAGACAATCGGCTGCTCTGATGCCGCCGTGTTCCGGCTGTCAGC
GCAGGGGCGCCCGGTTCTTTTTGTCAAGACCGACCTGTCCGGTGCCCTGAATGAACTGCAGGACGAGGCA
GCGCGGCTATCGTGGCTGGCCACGACGGGCGTTCCTTGCGCAGCTGTGCTCGACGTTGTCACTGAAGCGG
GAAGGGACTGGCTGCTATTGGGCGAAGTGCCGGGGCAGGATCTCCTGTCATCTCACCTTGCTCCTGCCGA
GAAAGTATCCATCATGGCTGATGCAATGCGGCGGCTGCATACGCTTGATCCGGCTACCTGCCCATTCGAC
CACCAAGCGAAACATCGCATCGAGCGAGCACGTACTCGGATGGAAGCCGGTCTTGTCGATCAGGATGATC
TGGACGAAGAGCATCAGGGGCTCGCGCCAGCCGAACTGTTCGCCAGGCTCAAGGCGCGCATGCCCGACGG
CGAGGATCTCGTCGTGACCCATGGCGATGCCTGCTTGCCGAATATCATGGTGGAAAATGGCCGCTTTTCT
GGATTCATCGACTGTGGCCGGCTGGGTGTGGCGGACCGCTATCAGGACATAGCGTTGGCTACCCGTGATA
TTGCTGAAGAGCTTGGCGGCGAATGGGCTGACCGCTTCCTCGTGCTTTACGGTATCGCCGCTCCCGATTC
GCAGCGCATCGCCTTCTATCGCCTTCTTGACGAGTTCTTCTGAGCGGGACTCTGGGGTTCGAAATGACCG
ACCAAGCGACGCCCAACCTGCCATCACGAGATTTCGATTCCACCGCCGCCTTCTATGAAAGGTTGGGCTT
CGGAATCGTTTTCCGGGACGCCGGCTGGATGATCCTCCAGCGCGGGGATCTCATGCTGGAGTTCTTCGCC
CACCCCAACTTGTTTATTGCAGCTTATAATGGTTACAAATAAAGCAATAGCATCACAAATTTCACAAATA
AAGCATTTTTTTCACTGCATTCTAGTTGTGGTTTGTCCAAACTCATCAATGTATCTTATCATGTCTGTAT
ACCGTCGACCTCTAGCTAGAGCTTGGCGTAATCATGGTCATAGCTGTTTCCTGTGTGAAATTGTTATCCG
CTCACAATTCCACACAACATACGAGCCGGAAGCATAAAGTGTAAAGCCTGGGGTGCCTAATGAGTGAGCT
AACTCACATTAATTGCGTTGCGCTCACTGCCCGCTTTCCAGTCGGGAAACCTGTCGTGCCAGCTGCATTA
ATGAATCGGCCAACGCGCGGGGAGAGGCGGTTTGCGTATTGGGCGCTCTTCCGCTTCCTCGCTCACTGAC
TCGCTGCGCTCGGTCGTTCGGCTGCGGCGAGCGGTATCAGCTCACTCAAAGGCGGTAATACGGTTATCCA
CAGAATCAGGGGATAACGCAGGAAAGAACATGTGAGCAAAAGGCCAGCAAAAGGCCAGGAACCGTAAAAA
GGCCGCGTTGCTGGCGTTTTTCCATAGGCTCCGCCCCCCTGACGAGCATCACAAAAATCGACGCTCAAGT
CAGAGGTGGCGAAACCCGACAGGACTATAAAGATACCAGGCGTTTCCCCCTGGAAGCTCCCTCGTGCGCT
CTCCTGTTCCGACCCTGCCGCTTACCGGATACCTGTCCGCCTTTCTCCCTTCGGGAAGCGTGGCGCTTTC
TCATAGCTCACGCTGTAGGTATCTCAGTTCGGTGTAGGTCGTTCGCTCCAAGCTGGGCTGTGTGCACGAA
CCCCCCGTTCAGCCCGACCGCTGCGCCTTATCCGGTAACTATCGTCTTGAGTCCAACCCGGTAAGACACG
ACTTATCGCCACTGGCAGCAGCCACTGGTAACAGGATTAGCAGAGCGAGGTATGTAGGCGGTGCTACAGA
GTTCTTGAAGTGGTGGCCTAACTACGGCTACACTAGAAGAACAGTATTTGGTATCTGCGCTCTGCTGAAG
CCAGTTACCTTCGGAAAAAGAGTTGGTAGCTCTTGATCCGGCAAACAAACCACCGCTGGTAGCGGTGGTT
TTTTTGTTTGCAAGCAGCAGATTACGCGCAGAAAAAAAGGATCTCAAGAAGATCCTTTGATCTTTTCTAC
GGGGTCTGACGCTCAGTGGAACGAAAACTCACGTTAAGGGATTTTGGTCATGAGATTATCAAAAAGGATC
TTCACCTAGATCCTTTTAAATTAAAAATGAAGTTTTAAATCAATCTAAAGTATATATGAGTAAACTTGGT
CTGACAGTTACCAATGCTTAATCAGTGAGGCACCTATCTCAGCGATCTGTCTATTTCGTTCATCCATAGT
TGCCTGACTCCCCGTCGTGTAGATAACTACGATACGGGAGGGCTTACCATCTGGCCCCAGTGCTGCAATG
ATACCGCGAGACCCACGCTCACCGGCTCCAGATTTATCAGCAATAAACCAGCCAGCCGGAAGGGCCGAGC
GCAGAAGTGGTCCTGCAACTTTATCCGCCTCCATCCAGTCTATTAATTGTTGCCGGGAAGCTAGAGTAAG
TAGTTCGCCAGTTAATAGTTTGCGCAACGTTGTTGCCATTGCTACAGGCATCGTGGTGTCACGCTCGTCG
TTTGGTATGGCTTCATTCAGCTCCGGTTCCCAACGATCAAGGCGAGTTACATGATCCCCCATGTTGTGCA
AAAAAGCGGTTAGCTCCTTCGGTCCTCCGATCGTTGTCAGAAGTAAGTTGGCCGCAGTGTTATCACTCAT
GGTTATGGCAGCACTGCATAATTCTCTTACTGTCATGCCATCCGTAAGATGCTTTTCTGTGACTGGTGAG
TACTCAACCAAGTCATTCTGAGAATAGTGTATGCGGCGACCGAGTTGCTCTTGCCCGGCGTCAATACGGG
ATAATACCGCGCCACATAGCAGAACTTTAAAAGTGCTCATCATTGGAAAACGTTCTTCGGGGCGAAAACT
CTCAAGGATCTTACCGCTGTTGAGATCCAGTTCGATGTAACCCACTCGTGCACCCAACTGATCTTCAGCA
TCTTTTACTTTCACCAGCGTTTCTGGGTGAGCAAAAACAGGAAGGCAAAATGCCGCAAAAAAGGGAATAA
GGGCGACACGGAAATGTTGAATACTCATACTCTTCCTTTTTCAATATTATTGAAGCATTTATCAGGGTTA
TTGTCTCATGAGCGGATACATATTTGAATGTATTTAGAAAAATAAACAAATAGGGGTTCCGCGCACATTT
CCCCGAAAAGTGCCACCTGACGTCGACGGATCGGGAGATCTCCCGATCCCCTATGGTGCACTCTCAGTAC
AATCTGCTCTGATGCCGCATAGTTAAGCCAGTATCTGCTCCCTGCTTGTGTGTTGGAGGTCGCTGAGTAG
TGCGCGAGCAAAATTTAAGCTACAACA
