>Addgene plasmid #111929 | CeNL(Ca2+)_110μ-pcDNA3 | depositor partial sequence | sequence record 210493 | CeNL(Ca2+)_110μ-pcDNA3 sequence 1779 bps
ATGGTGAGCAAGGGCGAGGAGCTGTTCACCGGGGTGGTGCCCATCCTGGTCGAGCTGGACGGCGACGTAA
ACGGCCACAAGTTCAGCGTGTCCGGCGAGGGCGAGGGCGATGCCACCTACGGCAAGCTGACCCTGAAGTT
CATCTGCACCACCGGCAAGCTGCCCGTGCCCTGGCCCACCCTCGTGACCACCCTGTCCTGGGGCGTGCAG
TGCTTCGCCCGCTACCCCGACCACATGAAGCAGCACGACTTCTTCAAGTCCGCCATGCCCGAAGGCTACG
TCCAGGAGCGCACCATCTTCTTCAAGGACGACGGCAACTACAAGACCCGCGCCGAGGTGAAGTTCGAGGG
CGACACCCTGGTGAACCGCATCGAGCTGAAGGGCATCGACTTCAAGGAGGACGGCAACATCCTGGGGCAC
AAGCTGGAGTACAACTACTTTAGCGACAACGTCTATATCACCGCCGACAAGCAGAAGAACGGCATCAAGG
CCAACTTCAAGATCCGCCACAACATCGAGGACGGCGGCGTGCAGCTCGCCGACCACTACCAGCAGAACAC
CCCCATCGGCGACGGCCCCGTGCTGCTGCCCGACAACCACTACCTGAGCACCCAGTCCAAGCTGAGCAAA
GACCCCAACGAGAAGCGCGATCACATGGTCCTGCTGGAGTTCGTGACCGCCGCCGGGATCACTCTCGGCA
TGGACGAGCTGTACAAGGGTACCGTCTTCACACTCGAAGATTTCGTTGGGGACTGGCGACAGACAGCCGG
CTACAACCTGGACCAAGTCCTTGAACAGGGAGGTGTGTCCAGTTTGTTTCAGAATCTCGGGGTGTCCGTA
ACTCCGATCCAAAGGATTGTCCTGAGCGGTGAAAATGGGCTGAAGATCGACATCCATGTCATCATCCCGT
ATGAAGGTCCATGGATGCATGACCAACTGACAGAAGAGCAGATTGCAGAGTTCAAAGAAGCCTTCTCATT
ATTCGACAAGGATGGGGACGGCACCATCACCACAAAGGATCTTGGCACCGTTATGAGGTCGCTTGGACAA
AACCCAACGGAAGCAGAATTGCAGGATATGATCAATGAAGTCGATGCTGATGGCAATGGAACGATTTACT
TTCCTGAATTTCTTACTATGATGGCTAGAAAAATGAAGGACACAGACAGCGAAGAGGAAATCCGAGAAGC
ATTCCGTGTTTGGGACAAGGATGGGAACGGCTACATCAGCGCTGCTGATTTACGTCACGTCATGACAAAC
CTCGGGGAGAAGTTAACAGATGAAGAAGTTGATGAAATGATAAGGGAAGCAGATATCGATGGTGAAGGCC
AAGTAAACTATGAAGAGTTTGTACAAATGATGACAGCAAAGGGGGGGAAGAGGCGCTGGAAGAAAAACTT
CATTGCCGTCAGCGCTGCCAACCGGTTCAAGAAGATCTCCAGCTCCGGGGCACTGGAGCTCCTGAGCGGC
GACCAAATGGGCCAGATCGAAAAAATTTTTAAGGTGGTGTACCCTGTGGATGATCATCACTTTAAGGTGA
TCCTGCACTATGGCACACTGGTAATCGACGGGGTTACGCCGAACATGATCGACTATTTCGGACGGCCGTA
TGAAGGCATCGCCGTGTTCGACGGCAAAAAGATCACTGTAACAGGGACCCTGTGGAACGGCAACAAAATT
ATCGACGAGCGCCTGATCAACCCCGACGGCTCCCTGCTGTTCCGAGTAACCATCAACGGAGTGACCGGCT
GGCGGCTGTGCGAACGCATTCTGGCGTAA
